>Addgene plasmid #187727 | His-Precission-NEDD4L_Δ1,2-linker_pcDNA3.1(+) | addgene full sequence | sequence record 372425 | Addgene NGS Result
GACGGATCGGGAGATCTCCCGATCCCCTATGGTGCACTCTCAGTACAATCTGCTCTGATGCCGCATAGTT
AAGCCAGTATCTGCTCCCTGCTTGTGTGTTGGAGGTCGCTGAGTAGTGCGCGAGCAAAATTTAAGCTACA
ACAAGGCAAGGCTTGACCGACAATTGCATGAAGAATCTGCTTAGGGTTAGGCGTTTTGCGCTGCTTCGCG
ATGTACGGGCCAGATATACGCGTTGACATTGATTATTGACTAGTTATTAATAGTAATCAATTACGGGGTC
ATTAGTTCATAGCCCATATATGGAGTTCCGCGTTACATAACTTACGGTAAATGGCCCGCCTGGCTGACCG
CCCAACGACCCCCGCCCATTGACGTCAATAATGACGTATGTTCCCATAGTAACGCCAATAGGGACTTTCC
ATTGACGTCAATGGGTGGAGTATTTACGGTAAACTGCCCACTTGGCAGTACATCAAGTGTATCATATGCC
AAGTACGCCCCCTATTGACGTCAATGACGGTAAATGGCCCGCCTGGCATTATGCCCAGTACATGACCTTA
TGGGACTTTCCTACTTGGCAGTACATCTACGTATTAGTCATCGCTATTACCATGGTGATGCGGTTTTGGC
AGTACATCAATGGGCGTGGATAGCGGTTTGACTCACGGGGATTTCCAAGTCTCCACCCCATTGACGTCAA
TGGGAGTTTGTTTTGGCACCAAAATCAACGGGACTTTCCAAAATGTCGTAACAACTCCGCCCCATTGACG
CAAATGGGCGGTAGGCGTGTACGGTGGGAGGTCTATATAAGCAGAGCTCTCTGGCTAACTAGAGAACCCA
CTGCTTACTGGCTTATCGAAATTAATACGACTCACTATAGGGAGACCCAAGCTGGCTAGCATGCACCACC
ACCACCACCACGGCCTGGAGGTGCTGTTCCAGGGCCCAGTACGCGCCGGCTCCATGGCGACCGGGCTCGG
GGAGCCGGTCTATGGACTTTCCGAAGACGAGGGAGAGTCCCGTATTCTCAGAGTAAAAGTTGTTTCTGGA
ATTGATCTCGCCAAAAAGGACATCTTTGGAGCCAGTGATCCGTATGTGAAACTTTCATTGTACGTAGCGG
ATGAGAATAGAGAACTTGCTTTGGTCCAGACAAAAACAATTAAAAAGACACTGAACCCAAAATGGAATGA
AGAATTTTATTTCAGGGTAAACCCATCTAATCACAGACTCCTATTTGAAGTATTTGACGAAAATAGACTG
ACACGAGACGACTTCCTGGGCCAGGTGGACGTGCCCCTTAGTCACCTTCCGACAGAAGATCCAACCATGG
AGCGACCCTATACATTTAAGGACTTTCTCCTCAGACCAAGAAGTCATAAGTCTCGAGTTAAGGGATTTTT
GCGATTGAAAATGGCCTATATGCCAAAAAATGGAGGTCAAGATGAAGAAAACAGTGACCAGAGGGATGAC
ATGGAGCATGGATGGGAAGTTGTTGACTCAAATGACTCGGCTTCTCAGCACCAAGAGGAACTTCCTCCTC
CTCCTCTGCCTCCCGGGTGGGAAGAAAAAGTGGACAATTTAGGCCGAACTTACTATGTCAACCACAACAA
CCGGACCACTCAGTGGCACAGACCAAGCCTGACTACGCCGGGTCTGCCTTCAGGCTGGGAAGAAAGAAAA
GATGCTAAGGGGCGCACATACTATGTCAATCATAACAATCGAACCACAACTTGGACTCGACCTATCATGC
AGCTTGCAGAAGATGGTGCGTCCGGATCAGCCACAAACAGTAACAACCATCTAATCGAGCCTCAGATCCG
CCGGCCTCGTAGCCTCAGCTCGCCAACAGTAACTTTATCTGCCCCGCTGGAGGGTGCCAAGGACTCACCC
GTACGTCGGGCTGTGAAAGACACCCTTTCCAACCCACAGTCCCCACAGCCATCACCTTACAACTCCCCCA
AACCACAACACAAAGTCACACAGAGCTTCTTGCCACCCGGCTGGGAAATGAGGATAGCGCCAAACGGCCG
GCCCTTCTTCATTGATCATAACACAAAGACTACAACCTGGGAAGATCCACGTTTGAAATTTCCAGTACAT
ATGCGGTCAAAGACATCTTTAAACCCCAATGACCTTGGCCCCCTTCCTCCTGGCTGGGAAGAAAGAATTC
ACTTGGATGGCCGAACGTTTTATATTGATCATAATAGCAAAATTACTCAGTGGGAAGACCCAAGACTGCA
GAACCCAGCTATTACTGGTCCGGCTGTCCCTTACTCCAGAGAATTTAAGCAGAAATATGACTACTTCAGG
AAGAAATTAAAGAAACCTGCTGATATCCCCAATAGGTTTGAAATGAAACTTCACAGAAATAACATATTTG
AAGAGTCCTATCGGAGAATTATGTCCGTGAAAAGACCAGATGTCCTAAAAGCTAGACTGTGGATTGAGTT
TGAATCAGAGAAAGGTCTTGACTATGGGGGTGTGGCCAGAGAATGGTTCTTCTTACTGTCCAAAGAGATG
TTCAACCCCTACTACGGCCTCTTTGAGTACTCTGCCACGGACAACTACACCCTTCAGATCAACCCTAATT
CAGGCCTCTGTAATGAGGATCATTTGTCCTACTTCACTTTTATTGGAAGAGTTGCTGGTCTGGCCGTATT
TCATGGGAAGCTCTTAGATGGTTTCTTCATTAGACCATTTTACAAGATGATGTTGGGAAAGCAGATAACC
CTGAATGACATGGAATCTGTGGATAGTGAATATTACAACTCTTTGAAATGGATCCTGGAGAATGACCCTA
CTGAGCTGGACCTCATGTTCTGCATAGACGAAGAAAACTTTGGACAGACATATCAAGTGGATTTGAAGCC
CAATGGGTCAGAAATAATGGTCACAAATGAAAACAAAAGGGAATATATCGACTTAGTCATCCAGTGGAGA
TTTGTGAACAGGGTCCAGAAGCAGATGAACGCCTTCTTGGAGGGATTCACAGAACTACTTCCTATTGATT
TGATTAAAATTTTTGATGAAAATGAGCTGGAGTTGCTCATGTGCGGCCTCGGTGATGTGGATGTGAATGA
CTGGAGACAGCATTCTATTTACAAGAACGGCTACTGCCCAAACCACCCCGTCATTCAGTGGTTCTGGAAG
GCTGTGCTACTCATGGACGCCGAAAAGCGTATCCGGTTACTGCAGTTTGTCACAGGGACATCGCGAGTAC
CTATGAATGGATTTGCCGAACTTTATGGTTCCAATGGTCCTCAGCTATTTACAATAGAGCAATGGGGCAG
TCCTGAGAAACTGCCCAGAGCTCACACATGCTTTAATCGCCTTGACTTACCTCCATATGAAACCTTTGAA
GATTTACGAGAGAAACTTCTCATGGCCGTGGAAAATGCTCAAGGATTTGAAGGGGTGGATTAAGCGGCCG
CTCGAGTCTAGAGGGCCCGTTTAAACCCGCTGATCAGCCTCGACTGTGCCTTCTAGTTGCCAGCCATCTG
TTGTTTGCCCCTCCCCCGTGCCTTCCTTGACCCTGGAAGGTGCCACTCCCACTGTCCTTTCCTAATAAAA
TGAGGAAATTGCATCGCATTGTCTGAGTAGGTGTCATTCTATTCTGGGGGGTGGGGTGGGGCAGGACAGC
AAGGGGGAGGATTGGGAAGACAATAGCAGGCATGCTGGGGATGCGGTGGGCTCTATGGCTTCTGAGGCGG
AAAGAACCAGCTGGGGCTCTAGGGGGTATCCCC
[124 nt withheld, positions 3744-3867]
C
[91 nt withheld, positions 3869-3959]
A
[49 nt withheld, positions 3961-4009]
CCTTTGACGTTGGAGTCCACGTTCTTT
[37 nt withheld, positions 4037-4073]
ACCCTATCTCGGTCTATTCTTTTGATTTATAAGGGATTTTGCCGATTTCGGCCTATTGGTTAAAAAATGA
GCTGATTTAACAAAAATTTAACGCGAATTAATTCTGTGGAATGTGTGTCAGTTAGGGTGTGGAAAGTCCC
CAGGCTCCCCAGCAGGCAGAAGTATGCAAAGCATGCATCTCAATTAGTCAGCAACCAGGTGTGGAAAGTC
CCCAGGCTCCCCAGCAGGCAGAAGTATGCAAAGCATGCATCTCAATTAGTCAGCAACCATAGTCCCGCCC
CTAACTCCGCCCATCCCGCCCCTAACTCCGCCCAGTTCCGCCCATTCTCCGCCCCATGGCTGACTAATTT
TTTTTATTTATGCAGAGGCCGAGGCCGCCTCTGCCTCTGAGCTATTCCAGAAGTAGTGAGGAGGCTTTTT
TGGAGGCCTAGGCTTTTGCAAAAAGCTCCCGGGAGCTTGTATATCCATTTTCGGATCTGATCAAGAGACA
GGATGAGGATCGTTTCGCATGATTGAACAAGATGGATTGCACGCAGGTTCTCCGGCCGCTTGGGTGGAGA
GGCTATTCGGCTATGACTGGGCACAACAGACAATCGGCTGCTCTGATGCCGCCGTGTTCCGGCTGTCAGC
GCAGGGGCGCCCGGTTCTTTTTGTCAAGACCGACCTGTCCGGTGCCCTGAATGAACTGCAGGACGAGGCA
GCGCGGCTATCGTGGCTGGCCACGACGGGCGTTCCTTGCGCAGCTGTGCTCGACGTTGTCACTGAAGCGG
GAAGGGACTGGCTGCTATTGGGCGAAGTGCCGGGGCAGGATCTCCTGTCATCTCACCTTGCTCCTGCCGA
GAAAGTATCCATCATGGCTGATGCAATGCGGCGGCTGCATACGCTTGATCCGGCTACCTGCCCATTCGAC
CACCAAGCGAAACATCGCATCGAGCGAGCACGTACTCGGATGGAAGCCGGTCTTGTCGATCAGGATGATC
TGGACGAAGAGCATCAGGGGCTCGCGCCAGCCGAACTGTTCGCCAGGCTCAAGGCGCGCATGCCCGACGG
CGAGGATCTCGTCGTGACCCATGGCGATGCCTGCTTGCCGAATATCATGGTGGAAAATGGCCGCTTTTCT
GGATTCATCGACTGTGGCCGGCTGGGTGTGGCGGACCGCTATCAGGACATAGCGTTGGCTACCCGTGATA
TTGCTGAAGAGCTTGGCGGCGAATGGGCTGACCGCTTCCTCGTGCTTTACGGTATCGCCGCTCCCGATTC
GCAGCGCATCGCCTTCTATCGCCTTCTTGACGAGTTCTTCTGAGCGGGACTCTGGGGTTCGAAATGACCG
ACCAAGCGACGCCCAACCTGCCATCACGAGATTTCGATTCCACCGCCGCCTTCTATGAAAGGTTGGGCTT
CGGAATCGTTTTCCGGGACGCCGGCTGGATGATCCTCCAGCGCGGGGATCTCATGCTGGAGTTCTTCGCC
CACCCCAACTTGTTTATTGCAGCTTATAATGGTTACAAATAAAGCAATAGCATCACAAATTTCACAAATA
AAGCATTTTTTTCACTGCATTCTAGTTGTGGTTTGTCCAAACTCATCAATGTATCTTATCATGTCTGTAT
ACCGTCGACCTCTAGCTAGAGCTTGGCGTAATCATGGTCATAGCTGTTTCCTGTGTGAAATTGTTATCCG
CTCACAATTCCACACAACATACGAGCCGGAAGCATAAAGTGTAAAGCCTGGGGTGCCTAATGAGTGAGCT
AACTCACATTAATTGCGTTGCGCTCACTGCCCGCTTTCCAGTCGGGAAACCTGTCGTGCCAGCTGCATTA
ATGAATCGGCCAACGCGCGGGGAGAGGCGGTTTGCGTATTGGGCGCTCTTCCGCTTCCTCGCTCACTGAC
TCGCTGCGCTCGGTCGTTCGGCTGCGGCGAGCGGTATCAGCTCACTCAAAGGCGGTAATACGGTTATCCA
CAGAATCAGGGGATAACGCAGGAAAGAACATGTGAGCAAAAGGCCAGCAAAAGGCCAGGAACCGTAAAAA
GGCCGCGTTGCTGGCGTTTTTCCATAGGCTCCGCCCCCCTGACGAGCATCACAAAAATCGACGCTCAAGT
CAGAGGTGGCGAAACCCGACAGGACTATAAAGATACCAGGCGTTTCCCCCTGGAAGCTCCCTCGTGCGCT
CTCCTGTTCCGACCCTGCCGCTTACCGGATACCTGTCCGCCTTTCTCCCTTCGGGAAGCGTGGCGCTTTC
TCATAGCTCACGCTGTAGGTATCTCAGTTCGGTGTAGGTCGTTCGCTCCAAGCTGGGCTGTGTGCACGAA
CCCCCCGTTCAGCCCGACCGCTGCGCCTTATCCGGTAACTATCGTCTTGAGTCCAACCCGGTAAGACACG
ACTTATCGCCACTGGCAGCAGCCACTGGTAACAGGATTAGCAGAGCGAGGTATGTAGGCGGTGCTACAGA
GTTCTTGAAGTGGTGGCCTAACTACGGCTACACTAGAAGAACAGTATTTGGTATCTGCGCTCTGCTGAAG
CCAGTTACCTTCGGAAAAAGAGTTGGTAGCTCTTGATCCGGCAAACAAACCACCGCTGGTAGCGGTGGTT
TTTTTGTTTGCAAGCAGCAGATTACGCGCAGAAAAAAAGGATCTCAAGAAGATCCTTTGATCTTTTCTAC
GGGGTCTGACGCTCAGTGGAACGAAAACTCACGTTAAGGGATTTTGGTCATGAGATTATCAAAAAGGATC
TTCACCTAGATCCTTTTAAATTAAAAATGAAGTTTTAAATCAATCTAAAGTATATATGAGTAAACTTGGT
CTGACAGTTACCAATGCTTAATCAGTGAGGCACCTATCTCAGCGATCTGTCTATTTCGTTCATCCATAGT
TGCCTGACTCCCCGTCGTGTAGATAACTACGATACGGGAGGGCTTACCATCTGGCCCCAGTGCTGCAATG
ATACCGCGAGACCCACGCTCACCGGCTCCAGATTTATCAGCAATAAACCAGCCAGCCGGAAGGGCCGAGC
GCAGAAGTGGTCCTGCAACTTTATCCGCCTCCATCCAGTCTATTAATTGTTGCCGGGAAGCTAGAGTAAG
TAGTTCGCCAGTTAATAGTTTGCGCAACGTTGTTGCCATTGCTACAGGCATCGTGGTGTCACGCTCGTCG
TTTGGTATGGCTTCATTCAGCTCCGGTTCCCAACGATCAAGGCGAGTTACATGATCCCCCATGTTGTGCA
AAAAAGCGGTTAGCTCCTTCGGTCCTCCGATCGTTGTCAGAAGTAAGTTGGCCGCAGTGTTATCACTCAT
GGTTATGGCAGCACTGCATAATTCTCTTACTGTCATGCCATCCGTAAGATGCTTTTCTGTGACTGGTGAG
TACTCAACCAAGTCATTCTGAGAATAGTGTATGCGGCGACCGAGTTGCTCTTGCCCGGCGTCAATACGGG
ATAATACCGCGCCACATAGCAGAACTTTAAAAGTGCTCATCATTGGAAAACGTTCTTCGGGGCGAAAACT
CTCAAGGATCTTACCGCTGTTGAGATCCAGTTCGATGTAACCCACTCGTGCACCCAACTGATCTTCAGCA
TCTTTTACTTTCACCAGCGTTTCTGGGTGAGCAAAAACAGGAAGGCAAAATGCCGCAAAAAAGGGAATAA
GGGCGACACGGAAATGTTGAATACTCATACTCTTCCTTTTTCAATATTATTGAAGCATTTATCAGGGTTA
TTGTCTCATGAGCGGATACATATTTGAATGTATTTAGAAAAATAAACAAATAGGGGTTCCGCGCACATTT
CCCCGAAAAGTGCCACCTGACGTC
Features (pLannotate 1.2.2; 21 found; start..end, strand, type, name):
     28..80      -  misc_feature   bom (fragment): basis of mobility region from pBR322
    235..614     +  enhancer       CMV enhancer: human cytomegalovirus immediate early enhancer
    615..818     +  promoter       CMV promoter: human cytomegalovirus (CMV) immediate early promoter
    814..847     +  LTR            5' LTR (truncated) (fragment): truncated 5' long terminal repeat (LTR) from HIV-1
    863..881     +  promoter       T7 promoter: promoter for bacteriophage T7 RNA polymerase
    904..921     +  CDS            9xHis (fragment): 9xHis affinity tag
    964..3420    +  CDS            NEDD4L (fragment): NED4L_HUMAN - Also known as KIAA0439, NEDL3. Experimental evidence at protein level: Swiss-Prot protein existence level 1. E3 ubiquitin-protein ligase which accepts ubiquitin from an E2 ubiquitin-conjugating enzyme in the form of a thioester and then directly transfers the ubiquitin to targeted substrates. Inhibits TGF- beta signaling by triggering SMAD2 and TGFBR1 ubiquitination and proteasome-dependent degradation. Promotes ubiquitination and internalization of various plasma membrane channels such as ENaC, SCN2A/Nav1.2, SCN3A/Nav1.3, SCN5A/Nav1.5, SCN9A/Nav1.7, SCN10A/Nav1.8, KCNA3/Kv1.3, K
   3474..3698    +  polyA_signal   bGH poly(A) signal: bovine growth hormone polyadenylation signal
   3702..3723    +  promoter       SV40 promoter (fragment): SV40 enhancer and early promoter
   3744..4172    +  rep_origin     f1 ori (sequence partly withheld): f1 bacteriophage origin of replication; arrow indicates direction of (+) strand synthesis
   4186..4515    +  promoter       SV40 promoter: SV40 enhancer and early promoter
   4582..5373    +  CDS            neo: KKA2_KLEPN - Also known as kan, nptII. Experimental evidence at protein level: Swiss-Prot protein existence level 1. Resistance to kanamycin, neomycin, paromomycin, ribostamycin, butirosin and gentamicin B. From Klebsiella pneumoniae.
   5397..5555    +  CDS            ble (fragment): BLE_KLEPN - Experimental evidence at protein level: Swiss-Prot protein existence level 1. Binding protein with a strong affinity to the bleomycin family of antibiotics. Binds to CL990; an antimitotic-antibiotic compound. From Klebsiella pneumoniae.
   5550..5671    +  polyA_signal   SV40 poly(A) signal: SV40 polyadenylation signal
   5744..5760    -  protein_bind   lac operator: The lac repressor binds to the lac operator to inhibit transcription in E. coli. This inhibition can be relieved by adding lactose or isopropyl-β-D-thiogalactopyranoside (IPTG). lac repressor encoded by lacI
   5768..5798    -  promoter       lac promoter: promoter for the E. coli lac operon
   5813..5834    -  protein_bind   CAP binding site: CAP binding activates transcription in the presence of cAMP. E. coli catabolite activator protein
   5847..5939    -  CDS            lacI (fragment): lac repressor; lacI; The lac repressor binds to the lac operator to inhibit transcription in E. coli. This inhibition can be relieved by adding lactose or isopropyl-β-D-thiogalactopyranoside (IPTG).
   6122..6710    -  rep_origin     ori: high-copy-number ColE1/pMB1/pBR322/pUC origin of replication
   6881..7741    -  CDS            AmpR: β-lactamase; bla; confers resistance to ampicillin, carbenicillin, and related antibiotics
   7742..7846    -  promoter       AmpR promoter: bla
