[The description below was written by a language model from this plasmid's Addgene catalogue record and pLannotate feature annotations shown in this document.]
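Description:
His-Precission-NEDD4L_Δ1,2-linker_pcDNA3.1(+) is a 7,877 bp mammalian expression plasmid built on the pcDNA3.1(+) backbone. It is propagated in E. coli through a ColE1/pUC-type origin with ampicillin selection from the β-lactamase gene. The annotation describes that origin as high-copy, whereas the catalogue entry lists the plasmid as low copy. An f1 origin is also present. For selection in mammalian cells, an SV40 early promoter drives the neomycin phosphotransferase gene, terminated by an SV40 polyadenylation signal, which allows G418 selection of stable transfectants. Several short annotated fragments (HIV-1 LTR, ble, lacI, a second SV40 promoter piece, bom) appear to be partial matches within backbone sequence rather than functional elements.

The payload is human NEDD4L, a HECT-family E3 ubiquitin ligase, carrying a deletion of residues 226–382 that removes the linker between the WW1 and WW2 domains while leaving the rest of the full-length protein intact. The 2,457 bp coding region is transcribed from the CMV immediate-early enhancer and promoter and terminated by the bovine growth hormone polyadenylation signal. A T7 promoter lies just upstream of the insert. At the N terminus the protein carries a polyhistidine tag followed by an HRV 3C (PreScission) protease recognition site, so the tag can be used for detection or affinity purification and then cleaved off. According to the record, the construct serves to express this linker-deleted variant in mammalian cells, in work examining how NEDD4L intramolecular interactions regulate its autoubiquitination and its ubiquitination of the sodium channel Nav1.5.
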