Addgene plasmid #187727: His-Precission-NEDD4L_Δ1,2-linker_pcDNA3.1(+)
Purpose: Express his-tagged NEDD4L FL with removal of the linker between the WW1 and WW2 domains in mammalian cells
Depositing lab: Sandra Gabelli. Depositing organization: Johns Hopkins University and School of Medicine. Publication: NEDD4L intramolecular interactions regulate its auto and substrate Na(V)1.5 ubiquitination. Wright KM, Nathan S, Jiang H, Xia W, Kim H, Chakouri N, Nwafor JN, Fossier L, Srinivasan L, Chen Z, Boronina T, Post J, Paul S, Cole RN, Ben-Johny M, Cole PA, Gabelli SB. J Biol Chem. 2024 Mar;300(3):105715. doi: 10.1016/j.jbc.2024.105715. Epub 2024 Feb 2. PubMed 38309503.
Backbone
  Vector backbone: pcDNA3.1
  Vector type: Mammalian Expression
Growth in bacteria
  Bacterial resistance: Ampicillin, 100 μg/mL
  Growth temperature: 37°C
  Growth strain: DH5alpha
  Copy number: Low Copy
Gene/Insert
  Gene/Insert name: NEDD4L with residues 226-382 removed (alt name: Q96PU5)
  Species: H. sapiens (human)
  Insert size (bp): 2457
  Mutation: deletion of residues 226-382
  Entrez Gene: NEDD4L (a.k.a. NEDD4-2, NEDD4.2, PVNH7, RSP5, hNEDD4-2)
  Tag / fusion protein: His-HRV 3C site (N terminal on insert)
  Cloning method: Restriction Enzyme; 5′ cloning site unknown (unknown if destroyed)
Terms and licenses: Academic/Nonprofit Terms; Industry Terms: Not Available to Industry
How to cite: His-Precission-NEDD4L_Δ1,2-linker_pcDNA3.1(+) was a gift from Sandra Gabelli (Addgene plasmid # 187727 ; http://n2t.net/addgene:187727 ; RRID:Addgene_187727)
